>Addgene plasmid #103495 | LSB-hsa-miR-375 | depositor full sequence | sequence record 196037 | Full Sequence
AATTGAGGGGATAACGCAGGAAAGAACATGTGAGCAAAAGGCCAGCAAAAGGCCAGGAACCGTAAAAAGG
CCGCGTTGCTGGCGTTTTTCCATAGGCTCCGCCCCCCTGACGAGCATCACAAAAATCGACGCTCAAGTCA
GAGGTGGCGAAACCCGACAGGACTATAAAGATACCAGGCGTTTCCCCCTGGAAGCTCCCTCGTGCGCTCT
CCTGTTCCGACCCTGCCGCTTACCGGATACCTGTCCGCCTTTCTCCCTTCGGGAAGCGTGGCGCTTTCTC
ATAGCTCACGCTGTAGGTATCTCAGTTCGGTGTAGGTCGTTCGCTCCAAGCTGGGCTGTGTGCACGAACC
CCCCGTTCAGCCCGACCGCTGCGCCTTATCCGGTAACTATCGTCTTGAGTCCAACCCGGTAAGACACGAC
TTATCGCCACTGGCAGCAGCCACTGGTAACAGGATTAGCAGAGCGAGGTATGTAGGCGGTGCTACAGAGT
TCTTGAAGTGGTGGCCTAACTACGGCTACACTAGAAGAACAGTATTTGGTATCTGCGCTCTGCTGAAGCC
AGTTACCTTCGGAAAAAGAGTTGGTAGCTCTTGATCCGGCAAACAAACCACCGCTGGTAGCGGTGGTTTT
TTTGTTTGCAAGCAGCAGATTACGCGCAGAAAAAAAGGATCTCAAGAAGATCCTTTGATCTTTTCTACGG
GGTCTGACGCTCAGTGGAACGAAAACTCACGTTAAGGGATTTTGGTCATGAGATTATCAAAAAGGATCTT
CACCTAGATCCTTTTAAATTAAAAATGAAGTTTTAAATCAATCTAAAGTATATATGAGTAAACTTGGTCT
GACAGTTACCAATGCTTAATCAGTGAGGCACCTATCTCAGCGATCTGTCTATTTCGTTCATCCATAGTTG
CCTGACTCCCCGTCGTGTAGATAACTACGATACGGGAGGGCTTACCATCTGGCCCCAGTGCTGCAATGAT
ACCGCGAGAACCACGCTCACCGGCTCCAGATTTATCAGCAATAAACCAGCCAGCCGGAAGGGCCGAGCGC
AGAAGTGGTCCTGCAACTTTATCCGCCTCCATCCAGTCTATTAATTGTTGCCGGGAAGCTAGAGTAAGTA
GTTCGCCAGTTAATAGTTTGCGCAACGTTGTTGCCATTGCTACAGGCATCGTGGTGTCACGCTCGTCGTT
TGGTATGGCTTCATTCAGCTCCGGTTCCCAACGATCAAGGCGAGTTACATGATCCCCCATGTTGTGCAAA
AAAGCGGTTAGCTCCTTCGGTCCTCCGATCGTTGTCAGAAGTAAGTTGGCCGCAGTGTTATCACTCATGG
TTATGGCAGCACTGCATAATTCTCTTACTGTCATGCCATCCGTAAGATGCTTTTCTGTGACTGGTGAGTA
CTCAACCAAGTCATTCTGAGAATAGTGTATGCGGCGACCGAGTTGCTCTTGCCCGGCGTCAATACGGGAT
AATACCGCGCCACATAGCAGAACTTTAAAAGTGCTCATCATTGGAAAACGTTCTTCGGGGCGAAAACTCT
CAAGGATCTTACCGCTGTTGAGATCCAGTTCGATGTAACCCACTCGTGCACCCAACTGATCTTCAGCATC
TTTTACTTTCACCAGCGTTTCTGGGTGAGCAAAAACAGGAAGGCAAAATGCCGCAAAAAAGGGAATAAGG
GCGACACGGAAATGTTGAATACTCATACTCTTCCTTTTTCAATATTATTGAAGCATTTATCAGGGTTATT
GTCTCATGAGCGGATACATATTTGAATGTAGCTCCGAATTTCTCGAGGGCTTGTCGACGACGGCGGTCTC
CGTCGTCAGGATCATGAATTCGACCCGCCTGCCACCATGACCGAGTACAAGCCCACGGTGCGCCTCGCCA
CCCGCGACGACGTCCCCCGGGCCGTACGCACCCTCGCCGCCGCGTTCGCCGACTACCCCGCCACGCGCCA
CACCGTCGACCCGGACCGCCACATCGAGCGGGTCACCGAGCTGCAAGAACTCTTCCTCACGCGCGTCGGG
CTCGACATCGGCAAGGTGTGGGTCGCGGACGACGGCGCCGCGGTGGCGGTCTGGACCACGCCGGAGAGCG
TCGAAGCGGGGGCGGTGTTCGCCGAGATCGGCCCGCGCATGGCCGAGTTGAGCGGTTCCCGGCTGGCCGC
GCAGCAACAGATGGAAGGCCTCCTGGCGCCGCACCGGCCCAAGGAGCCCGCGTGGTTCCTGGCCACCGTC
GGCGTCTCGCCCGACCACCAGGGCAAGGGTCTGGGCAGCGCCGTCGTGCTCCCCGGAGTGGAGGCGGCCG
AGCGCGCCGGGGTGCCCGCCTTCCTGGAGACATCCGCGCCCCGCAACCTCCCCTTCTACGAGCGGCTCGG
CTTCACCGTCACCGCCGACGTCGAGGTGCCCGAAGGACCGCGCACCTGGTGCATGACCCGCAAGCCCGGT
GCCTGATACGCGTGAATTCACTCCTCAGGTGCAGGCTGCCTATCAGAAGGTGGTGGCTGGTGTGGCCAAT
GCCCTGGCTCACAAATACCACTGAGATCTTTTTCCCTCTGCCAAAAATTATGGGGACATCATGAAGCCCC
TTGAGCATCTGACTTCTGGCTAATAAAGGAAATTTATTTTCATTGCAATAGTGTGTTGGAATTTTTTGTG
TCTCTCACTCGGAAGGACATATGGGAGGGCAAATCATTTAAAACATCAGAATGAGTATTTGGTTTAGAGT
TTGGCAACATATGCCCATATGCTGGCTGCCATGAACAAAGGTTGGCTATAAAGAGGTCATCAGTATATGA
AACAGCCCCCTGCTGTCCATTCCTTATTCCATAGAAAAGCCTTGACTTGAGGTTAGATTTTTTTTATATT
TTGTTTTGTGTTATTTTTTTCTTTAACATCCCTAAAATTTTCCTTACATGTTTTACTAGCCAGATTTTTC
CTCCTCTCCTGACTACTCCCAGTCATAGCTGTCCCTCTTCTCTTATGGAGATCCCTCGACCTGCAGCCCA
AGCTTGAATTCTCTAGAATTACCCTGTTATCCCTATGCTTGGTTTACCGAGCTCTTATTGGTTTTCAAAC
TTCATTGACTGTGCCCAACGCGCCTGGGAGCTCACGGGGACAGCCCCCCCCCAAAGCCCCCAGGGATGTA
ATTACGTCCCTCCCCCGCTAGGGGGCAGCAGCGAGCCGCCCGGGGCTCCGCTCCGGTCCGGCGCTCCCCC
CGCATCCCCGAGCCGGCAGCGTGCGGGGACAGCCCGGGCACGGGGAAGGTGGCACGGGATCGCTTTCCTC
TGAACGCTTCTCGCTGCTCTTTGAGCCTGCAGACACCTGGGGGGATACGGGGAAAAAGCTAGGCTGAAAG
ACCGGTTCTTAGAATGACACGCGCCTGGGAGCTCACGGGGACAGCCCCCCCCCAAAGCCCCCAGGGATGT
AATTACGTCCCTCCCCCGCTAGGGGGCAGCAGCGAGCCGCCCGGGGCTCCGCTCCGGTCCGGCGCTCCCC
CCGCATCCCCGAGCCGGCAGCGTGCGGGGACAGCCCGGGCACGGGGAAGGTGGCACGGGATCGCTTTCCT
CTGAACGCTTCTCGCTGCTCTTTGAGCCTGCAGACACCTGGGGGGATACGGGGAAAAAGCTAACTTCTGA
GACGACAACTTTGTATAGAAAAGTTGGCTCCGAATTCGCCCTTGACAGCAGAGATCCAGTTTGGTTAATT
AATTGGCTCCGGTGCCCGTCAGTGGGCAGAGCGCACATCGCCCACAGTCCCCGAGAAGTTGTGGGGAGGG
GTCGGCAATTGAACCGGTGCCTAGAGAAGGTGGCGCGGGGTAAACTGGGAAAGTGATGTCGTGTACTGGC
TCCGCCTTTTTCCCGAGGGTGGGGGAGAACCGTATATAAGTGCAGTAGTCGCCGTGAACGTTCTTTTTCG
CAACGGGTTTGCCGCCAGAACACAGGTAAGTGCCGTGTGTGGTTCCCGCGGGCCTGGCCTCTTTACGGGT
TATGGCCCTTGCGTGCCTTGAATTACTTCCACCTGGCTGCAGTACGTGATTCTTGATCCCGAGCTTCGGG
TTGGAAGTGGGTGGGAGAGTTCGAGGCCTTGCGCTTAAGGAGCCCCTTCGCCTCGTGCTTGAGTTGAGGC
CTGGCCTGGGCGCTGGGGCCGCCGCGTGCGAATCTGGTGGCACCTTCGCGCCTGTCTCGCTGCTTTCGAT
AAGTCTCTAGCCATTTAAAATTTTTGATGACCTGCTGCGACGCTTTTTTTCTGGCAAGATAGTCTTGTAA
ATGCGGGCCAAGATCTGCACACTGGTATTTCGGTTTTTGGGGCCGCGGGCGGCGACGGGGCCCGTGCGTC
CCAGCGCACATGTTCGGCGAGGCGGGGCCTGCGAGCGCGGCCACCGAGAATCGGACGGGGGTAGTCTCAA
GCTGGCCGGCCTGCTCTGGTGCCTGGCCTCGCGCCGCCGTGTATCGCCCCGCCCTGGGCGGCAAGGCTGG
CCCGGTCGGCACCAGTTGCGTGAGCGGAAAGATGGCCGCTTCCCGGCCCTGCTGCAGGGAGCTCAAAATG
GAGGACGCGGCGCTCGGGAGAGCGGGCGGGTGAGTCACCCACACAAAGGAAAAGGGCCTTTCCGTCCTCA
GCCGTCGCTTCATGTGACTCCACGGAGTACCGGGCGCCGTCCAGGCACCTCGATTAGTTCTCGAGCTTTT
GGAGTACGTCGTCTTTAGGTTGGGGGGAGGGGTTTTATGCGATGGAGTTTCCCCACACTGAGTGGGTGGA
GACTGAAGTTAGGCCAGCTTGGCACTTGATGTAATTCTCCTTGGAATTTGCCCTTTTTGAGTTTGGATCT
TGGTTCATTCTCAAGCCTCAGACAGTGGTTCAAAGTTTTTTTCTTCCATTTCAGGTGTCGTGAGAAGGGC
GAATTCGACCCAAGTTTGTACAAAAAAGCAGGCTGGATCCAGGTGCCACCATGGTGAGCGAGCTGATTAA
GGAGAACATGCACATGAAGCTGTACATGGAGGGCACCGTGAACAACCACCACTTCAAGTGCACATCCGAG
GGCGAAGGCAAGCCCTACGAGGGCACCCAGACCATGAGAATCAAGGCGGTCGAGGGCGGCCCTCTCCCCT
TCGCCTTCGACATCCTGGCTACCAGCTTCATGTACGGCAGCAAAACCTTCATCAACCACACCCAGGGCAT
CCCCGACTTCTTTAAGCAGTCCTTCCCCGAGGGCTTCACATGGGAGAGAGTCACCACATACGAAGATGGG
GGCGTGCTGACCGCTACCCAGGACACCAGCCTCCAGGACGGCTGCCTCATCTACAACGTCAAGATCAGAG
GGGTGAACTTCCCATCCAACGGCCCTGTGATGCAGAAGAAAACACTCGGCTGGGAGGCCTCCACCGAGAC
ACTGTACCCCGCTGACGGCGGCCTGGAAGGCAGAGCCGACATGGCCCTGAAGCTCGTGGGCGGGGGCCAC
CTGATCTGCAACCTTAAGACCACATACAGATCCAAGAAACCCGCTAAGAACCTCAAGATGCCCGGCGTCT
ACTATGTGGACAGGAGACTGGAAAGAATCAAGGAGGCCGACAAAGAGACATACGTCGAGCAGCACGAGGT
GGCTGTGGCCAGATACTGCGACCTCCCTAGCAAACTGGGGCACAAACTTAATTGAGAATTCTACCACCCA
GCTTTCTTGTACAAAGTGGTACGTCTCAAGACCAGAGGTCTCTGCTTCGAATCGCTCACGCGAGCCGAAC
GAACAAATCACGCGAGCCGAACGAACAAATCACGCGAGCCGAACGAACAAATCACGCGAGCCGAACGAAC
AAACAACCAGAAGAGACCTGTGCTTCACTCCTCAGGTGCAGGCTGCCTATCAGAAGGTGGTGGCTGGTGT
GGCCAATGCCCTGGCTCACAAATACCACTGAGATCTTTTTCCCTCTGCCAAAAATTATGGGGACATCATG
AAGCCCCTTGAGCATCTGACTTCTGGCTAATAAAGGAAATTTATTTTCATTGCAATAGTGTGTTGGAATT
TTTTGTGTCTCTCACTCGGAAGGACATATGGGAGGGCAAATCATTTAAAACATCAGAATGAGTATTTGGT
TTAGAGTTTGGCAACATATGCCCATATGCTGGCTGCCATGAACAAAGGTTGGCTATAAAGAGGTCATCAG
TATATGAAACAGCCCCCTGCTGTCCATTCCTTATTCCATAGAAAAGCCTTGACTTGAGGTTAGATTTTTT
TTATATTTTGTTTTGTGTTATTTTTTTCTTTAACATCCCTAAAATTTTCCTTACATGTTTTACTAGCCAG
ATTTTTCCTCCTCTCCTGACTACTCCCAGTCATAGCTGTCCCTCTTCTCTTATGGAGATCCCGAGCGGTG
CGTTTTTATGCTTGTAGTATTGTATAATGTTTTTAAGATCCAAGCTTCTGACCTCTTCTCTTCCTCCCAC
AGGGCCTCGAGACAATTGCATCGATGGTACCAGTGAAAGTCTGCAATGAATTCGAGTTGGCGCGCCTGTC
ATTCTAAATCTCTCTTTCAGCCTAAAGCTTTTTCCCCGTATCCCCCCAGGTGTCTGCAGGCTCAAAGAGC
AGCGAGAAGCGTTCAGAGGAAAGCGATCCCGTGCCACCTTCCCCGTGCCCGGGCTGTCCCCGCACGCTGC
CGGCTCGGGGATGCGGGGGGAGCGCCGGACCGGAGCGGAGCCCCGGGCGGCTCGCTGCTGCCCCCTAGCG
GGGGAGGGACGTAATTACATCCCTGGGGGCTTTGGGAGGGGGCTGTCCCCGTGAGCTCCCAGGCGCGCCT
GTCATTCTAAATCTCTCTTTCAGCCTAAAGCTTTTTCCCCGTATCCCCCCAGGTGTCTGCAGGCTCAAAG
AGCAGCGAGAAGCGTTCAGAGGAAAGCGATCCCGTGCCACCTTCCCCGTGCCCGGGCTGTCCCCGCACGC
TGCCGGCTCGGGGATGCGGGGGGAGCGCCGGACCGGAGCGGAGCCCCGGGCGGCTCGCTGCTGCCCCCTA
GCGGGGGAGGGACGTAATTACATCCCTGGGGGCTTTGGGGGGGGGCTGTCCCCGTGAGCTCCCAGGCGCG
CCAACTCGGTACCGTATCGATGTCGACGTTAACGCTAGTGATATCAACTTTGTATAGAAAAGTTGGCTCC
GAATTCGCCCTTGACAGCAGAGATCCAGTTTGGTTAATTAATTGGCTCCGGTGCCCGTCAGTGGGCAGAG
CGCACATCGCCCACAGTCCCCGAGAAGTTGTGGGGAGGGGTCGGCAATTGAACCGGTGCCTAGAGAAGGT
GGCGCGGGGTAAACTGGGAAAGTGATGTCGTGTACTGGCTCCGCCTTTTTCCCGAGGGTGGGGGAGAACC
GTATATAAGTGCAGTAGTCGCCGTGAACGTTCTTTTTCGCAACGGGTTTGCCGCCAGAACACAGGTAAGT
GCCGTGTGTGGTTCCCGCGGGCCTGGCCTCTTTACGGGTTATGGCCCTTGCGTGCCTTGAATTACTTCCA
CCTGGCTGCAGTACGTGATTCTTGATCCCGAGCTTCGGGTTGGAAGTGGGTGGGAGAGTTCGAGGCCTTG
CGCTTAAGGAGCCCCTTCGCCTCGTGCTTGAGTTGAGGCCTGGCCTGGGCGCTGGGGCCGCCGCGTGCGA
ATCTGGTGGCACCTTCGCGCCTGTCTCGCTGCTTTCGATAAGTCTCTAGCCATTTAAAATTTTTGATGAC
CTGCTGCGACGCTTTTTTTCTGGCAAGATAGTCTTGTAAATGCGGGCCAAGATCTGCACACTGGTATTTC
GGTTTTTGGGGCCGCGGGCGGCGACGGGGCCCGTGCGTCCCAGCGCACATGTTCGGCGAGGCGGGGCCTG
CGAGCGCGGCCACCGAGAATCGGACGGGGGTAGTCTCAAGCTGGCCGGCCTGCTCTGGTGCCTGGCCTCG
CGCCGCCGTGTATCGCCCCGCCCTGGGCGGCAAGGCTGGCCCGGTCGGCACCAGTTGCGTGAGCGGAAAG
ATGGCCGCTTCCCGGCCCTGCTGCAGGGAGCTCAAAATGGAGGACGCGGCGCTCGGGAGAGCGGGCGGGT
GAGTCACCCACACAAAGGAAAAGGGCCTTTCCGTCCTCAGCCGTCGCTTCATGTGACTCCACGGAGTACC
GGGCGCCGTCCAGGCACCTCGATTAGTTCTCGAGCTTTTGGAGTACGTCGTCTTTAGGTTGGGGGGAGGG
GTTTTATGCGATGGAGTTTCCCCACACTGAGTGGGTGGAGACTGAAGTTAGGCCAGCTTGGCACTTGATG
TAATTCTCCTTGGAATTTGCCCTTTTTGAGTTTGGATCTTGGTTCATTCTCAAGCCTCAGACAGTGGTTC
AAAGTTTTTTTCTTCCATTTCAGGTGTCGTGAGAAGGGCGAATTCGACCCAAGTTTGTACAAAAAAGCAG
GCTCGCCACCATGGTGAGCAAGGGCGAGGAGCTGTTCACCGGGGTGGTGCCCATCCTGGTCGAGCTGGAC
GGCGACGTAAACGGCCACAAGTTCAGCGTGAGGGGCGAGGGCGAGGGCGATGCCACCAACGGCAAGCTGA
CCCTGAAGTTCATCTGCACCACCGGCAAGCTGCCCGTGCCCTGGCCCACCCTCGTGACCACCCTGAGCCA
CGGCGTGCAGTGCTTCGCCCGCTACCCCGACCACATGAAGCAGCACGACTTCTTCAAGTCCGCCATGCCC
GAAGGCTACGTCCAGGAGCGCACCATCTTCTTCAAGGACGACGGCACCTACAAGACCCGCGCCGAGGTGA
AGTTCGAGGGCGACACCCTAGTGAACCGCATCGAGCTGAAGGGCGTCGACTTCAAGGAGGACGGCAACAT
CCTGGGGCACAAGCTGGAGTACAACTTCAACAGCCACAACATCTATATCATGGCCGTCAAGCAGAAGAAC
GGCATCAAGGTGAACTTCAAGATCCGCCACAACGTGGAGGACGGCAGCGTGCAGCTCGCCGACCACTACC
AGCAGAACACCCCCATCGGCGACGGCCCCGTGCTGCTGCCCGACAGCCACTACCTGAGCACCCAGTCCGT
GCTGAGCAAAGACCCCAACGAGAAGCGCGATCACATGGTCCTGCTGGAGTTCCGCACCGCCGCCGGGATC
ACTCTCGGCATGGACGAGCTGTACAAGTAATACCACCCAGCTTTCTTGTACAAAGTGGTACGCGTGAATT
CACTCCTCAGGTGCAGGCTGCCTATCAGAAGGTGGTGGCTGGTGTGGCCAATGCCCTGGCTCACAAATAC
CACTGAGATCTTTTTCCCTCTGCCAAAAATTATGGGGACATCATGAAGCCCCTTGAGCATCTGACTTCTG
GCTAATAAAGGAAATTTATTTTCATTGCAATAGTGTGTTGGAATTTTTTGTGTCTCTCACTCGGAAGGAC
ATATGGGAGGGCAAATCATTTAAAACATCAGAATGAGTATTTGGTTTAGAGTTTGGCAACATATGCCCAT
ATGCTGGCTGCCATGAACAAAGGTTGGCTATAAAGAGGTCATCAGTATATGAAACAGCCCCCTGCTGTCC
ATTCCTTATTCCATAGAAAAGCCTTGACTTGAGGTTAGATTTTTTTTATATTTTGTTTTGTGTTATTTTT
TTCTTTAACATCCCTAAAATTTTCCTTACATGTTTTACTAGCCAGATTTTTCCTCCTCTCCTGACTACTC
CCAGTCATAGCTGTCCCTCTTCTCTTATGGAGATCCCTCGACCTGCAGCCCAAGCTTGGCGTAATCATGG
TCATAGCTGTTTCCTGTGTGAAATTGTTATCCGCTCACAATTCCACACAACATACGAGCCGGAAGCATAA
AGTGTAAAGCCTGGGGTGCCTAATGAGTGAGCTAACTCACATTAATTGCGTTGCGCTCACTGCCCGCTTT
CCAGTCGGGAAACCTGTCGTGCCAGCGGATCGACAGTACTAAGCTTGGTCTAATACCCAATCTCTCGTCT
TATCCAGATGTTTTATACGCCTCTGGCCCGTGTCTCAAAATCTCTGATGTTACATTGCACAAGATAAAAT
AATATCATCATGAACAATAAAACTGTCTGCTTACATAAACAGTAATACAAGGGGTGTTATGAGCCATATT
CAACGGGAAACGTCGAGGCCGCGATTAAATTCCAACATGGATGCTGATTTATATGGGTATAAATGGGCTC
GCGATAATGTCGGGCAATCAGGTGCGACAATCTATCGCTTGTATGGGAAGCCCGATGCGCCAGAGTTGTT
TCTGAAACATGGCAAAGGTAGCGTTGCCAATGATGTTACAGATGAGATGGTCAGACTAAACTGGCTGACG
GAATTTATGCCTCTTCCGACCATCAAGCATTTTATCCGTACTCCTGATGATGCATGGTTACTCACCACTG
CGATCCCCGGAAAAACAGCATTCCAGGTATTAGAAGAATATCCTGATTCAGGTGAAAATATTGTTGATGC
GCTGGCAGTGTTCCTGCGCCGGTTGCATTCGATTCCTGTTTGTAATTGTCCTTTTAACAGCGATCGCGTA
TTTCGTCTCGCTCAGGCGCAATCACGAATGAATAACGGTTTGGTTGATGCGAGTGATTTTGATGACGAGC
GTAATGGCTGGCCTGTTGAACAAGTCTGGAAAGAAATGCATAAACTTTTGCCATTCTCACCGGATTCAGT
CGTCACTCATGGTGATTTCTCACTTGATAACCTTATTTTTGACGAGGGGAAATTAATAGGTTGTATTGAT
GTTGGACGAGTCGGAATCGCAGACCGATACCAGGATCTTGCCATCCTATGGAACTGCCTCGGTGAGTTTT
CTCCTTCATTACAGAAACGGCTTTTTCAAAAATATGGTATTGATAATCCTGATATGAATAAATTGCAGTT
TCATTTGATGCTCGATGAGTTTTTCTAATCAGAATTGGTTAATTGGTTGTAACACTGGCAGAGCATTACG
CTGACTTGACGGGACGGCGCAAGCTCATGACCAAAATCCCTTAACGTGAGTTACGCGTCGTTCCACTGAG
CGTCAGAGGTATCACTAGTATTACAGAGGTAAGTTATAACAGTCGCCTAACCC
Features (pLannotate 1.2.2; 28 found; start..end, strand, type, name):
     87..675     -  rep_origin     ori: high-copy-number ColE1/pMB1/pBR322/pUC origin of replication
    846..1706    -  CDS            AmpR: β-lactamase; bla; confers resistance to ampicillin, carbenicillin, and related antibiotics
   1707..1778    -  promoter       AmpR promoter: bla
   1857..2456    +  CDS            PuroR: puromycin N-acetyltransferase; pac from Streptomyces alboniger; confers resistance to puromycin
   2461..2541    +  CDS            HBB (fragment): HBB_PONPY - Experimental evidence at transcript level: Swiss-Prot protein existence level 2. Involved in oxygen transport from the lung to the various peripheral tissues. From Pongo pygmaeus (Bornean orangutan).
   2612..2667    +  polyA_signal   β-globin poly(A) signal: rabbit β-globin polyadenylation signal (Gil and Proudfoot, 1987)
   3646..3666    +  protein_bind   attB4: mutant version of attB; core recombination site for the Gateway® BP reaction BP Clonase™
   3734..3945    +  promoter       EF-1α core promoter: core promoter for human elongation factor EF-1α
   3946..4884    +  intron         EF-1α intron A: intron upstream of the start codon of human EF-1α
   4911..4931    +  protein_bind   attB1: mutant version of attB; core recombination site for the Gateway® BP reaction BP Clonase™
   4951..5646    +  CDS            mKate2: mKate2 is a basic (constitutively fluorescent) red fluorescent protein published in 2009, derived from Entacmaea quadricolor. It is reported to be a rapidly-maturing monomer with moderate acid sensitivity.
   5666..5690    -  protein_bind   attB2: mutant version of attB; recombination site for the Gateway® BP reaction BP Clonase™
   5834..5908    +  CDS            HBB (fragment): HBB_PONPY - Experimental evidence at transcript level: Swiss-Prot protein existence level 2. Involved in oxygen transport from the lung to the various peripheral tissues. From Pongo pygmaeus (Bornean orangutan).
   5979..6034    +  polyA_signal   β-globin poly(A) signal: rabbit β-globin polyadenylation signal (Gil and Proudfoot, 1987)
   6418..6443    +  misc_feature   SA: splice acceptor site
   7115..7135    +  protein_bind   attB4: mutant version of attB; core recombination site for the Gateway® BP reaction BP Clonase™
   7203..7414    +  promoter       EF-1α core promoter: core promoter for human elongation factor EF-1α
   7415..8353    +  intron         EF-1α intron A: intron upstream of the start codon of human EF-1α
   8380..8400    +  protein_bind   attB1: mutant version of attB; core recombination site for the Gateway® BP reaction BP Clonase™
   8411..9127    +  CDS            EBFP2: EBFP2 is a basic (constitutively fluorescent) blue fluorescent protein published in 2007, derived from Aequorea victoria. It is reported to be a rapidly-maturing monomer with moderate acid sensitivity.
   9135..9159    -  protein_bind   attB2: mutant version of attB; recombination site for the Gateway® BP reaction BP Clonase™
   9163..9243    +  CDS            HBB (fragment): HBB_PONPY - Experimental evidence at transcript level: Swiss-Prot protein existence level 2. Involved in oxygen transport from the lung to the various peripheral tissues. From Pongo pygmaeus (Bornean orangutan).
   9314..9369    +  polyA_signal   β-globin poly(A) signal: rabbit β-globin polyadenylation signal (Gil and Proudfoot, 1987)
   9752..9774    -  protein_bind   lac operator (fragment): The lac repressor binds to the lac operator to inhibit transcription in E. coli. This inhibition can be relieved by adding lactose or isopropyl-β-D-thiogalactopyranoside (IPTG). lac repressor encoded by lacI
   9778..9808    -  promoter       lac promoter: promoter for the E. coli lac operon
   9823..9844    -  protein_bind   CAP binding site: CAP binding activates transcription in the presence of cAMP. E. coli catabolite activator protein
   9857..9896    -  CDS            lacI (fragment): lac repressor; lacI; The lac repressor binds to the lac operator to inhibit transcription in E. coli. This inhibition can be relieved by adding lactose or isopropyl-β-D-thiogalactopyranoside (IPTG).
  10069..10878   +  CDS            KanR: aminoglycoside phosphotransferase; aph(3')-Ia; confers resistance to kanamycin in bacteria or G418 (Geneticin®) in eukaryotes
