[The description below was written by a language model from this plasmid's Addgene catalogue record and pLannotate feature annotations shown in this document.]
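Description:
LSB-hsa-miR-375 is a mammalian expression and synthetic-biology plasmid of about 11 kb, built on the Low Sensor Backbone (LSB) and designed as a two-colour fluorescent sensor of microRNA activity. It is propagated in E. coli from a high-copy ColE1/pUC-type origin and carries both β-lactamase (ampicillin) and aph(3')-Ia (kanamycin) markers, which are used together for selection. A puromycin N-acetyltransferase coding sequence followed by a rabbit β-globin polyadenylation signal is also present for selection in mammalian cells. No dedicated promoter for it is annotated in the feature table.

The payload consists of two parallel transcription units. Each is driven by the human EF-1α core promoter with its intron A, is flanked by Gateway attB4/attB1/attB2 scars left from assembly, and ends in a β-globin 3' region and poly(A) signal. One unit expresses the red fluorescent protein mKate2 and, according to the record, carries the hsa-miR-375 target in its 3' UTR. This target is not separately annotated, but presumably lies in the gap between the mKate2 cassette's attB2 site and the β-globin sequence. The other unit expresses EBFP2 without a target and serves as an internal reference for delivery and expression. In transfected cells, miR-375 activity is measured as repression of mKate2 relative to EBFP2 fluorescence.

The depositor warns that the repeated poly(A) elements make the plasmid inherently unstable. They also report small insertions on either side of the puromycin coding region in the physical plasmid compared with the deposited sequence, which are said not to affect puromycin selection. The catalogue's Entrez gene link points to MIR374B, which does not match the miR-375 insert name.
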