Addgene plasmid #103495: LSB-hsa-miR-375
Purpose: Used to sense miRNA activity using fluorescence based tools. hsa-miR-375 target in 3' UTR of of mKate. miRNA activity can be measured by the repression of mKate2 relative to EBFP2 fluorescent proteins . Plasmid is inherently unstable; please see Depositor Comments
Depositing lab: Ron Weiss. Depositing organization: Massachusetts Institute of Technology. Publication: A mixed antagonistic/synergistic miRNA repression model enables accurate predictions of multi-input miRNA sensor activity. Gam JJ, Babb J, Weiss R. Nat Commun. 2018 Jun 22;9(1):2430. doi: 10.1038/s41467-018-04575-0. PubMed 29934631.
Backbone
  Vector backbone: Low Sensor Backbone (LSB)
  Vector type: Mammalian Expression, Synthetic Biology
Growth in bacteria
  Bacterial resistance: Ampicillin and Kanamycin, 100 & 50 μg/mL
  Growth temperature: 30°C
  Growth strain: NEB Stable
  Copy number: High Copy
Gene/Insert
  Gene/Insert name: hsa-miR-375 target
  Species: H. sapiens (human)
  Entrez Gene: MIR374B (a.k.a. MIRN374B, mir-374b)
  Promoter: EF-1a
  Cloning method: Gibson Cloning
Terms and licenses: Academic/Nonprofit Terms; Industry Terms: Not Available to Industry
Depositor comments: Please note that this plasmid is inherently unstable due to a repeating poly A element. We recommend performing a diagnostic digest on multiple colonies upon receipt. The depositors would like to note the presence of several discrepancies between the depositor sequence and physical plasmid sequence. In particular, the sequences upstream and downstream of the puromycin coding region have 10 bp insertions which do not affect the ability to perform puromycin selection. The sequences for those regions within the physical plasmids are as follows: Upstream of Puro: GAATTCGACCGCCTGTCTCAAGGTGCCACC; Downstream of Puro: GCTTTGAGACTACGCGTGAATTCACTCCTC.
How to cite: LSB-hsa-miR-375 was a gift from Ron Weiss (Addgene plasmid # 103495 ; http://n2t.net/addgene:103495 ; RRID:Addgene_103495)
