>Addgene plasmid #103495 | LSB-hsa-miR-375 | depositor partial sequence | sequence record 196038 | hsa-miR-375 target
TCACGCGAGCCGAACGAACAAA
