>Addgene plasmid #103495 | LSB-hsa-miR-375 | addgene partial sequence | sequence record 271386 | mKate2-F 5'-ACCCGCTAAGAACCTCAAGA-3'
TCAAGGAGGCCGACAAAGAGACATACGTCGAGCAGCACGAGGTGGCTGTGGCCAGATACTGCGACCTCCC
TAGCAAACTGGGGCACAAACTTAATTGAGAATTCTACCACCCAGCTTTCTTGTACAAAGTGGTACGTCTC
AAGACCAGAGGTCTCTGCTTCGAATCGCTCACGCGAGCCGAACGAACAAATCACGCGAGCCGAACGAACA
AATCACGCGAGCCGAACGAACAAATCACGCGAGCCGAACGAACAAACAACCAGAAGAGACCTGTGCTTCA
CTCCTCAGGTGCAGGCTGCCTATCAGAAGGTGGTGGCTGGTGTGGCCAATGCCCTGGCTCACAAATACCA
CTGAGATCTTTTTCCCTCTGCCAAAAATTATGGGGACATCATGAAGCCCCTTGAGCATCTGACTTCTGGC
TAATAAAGGAAATTTATTTTCATTGCAATAGTGTG
